Addgene plasmid #42362: DDX3XA
Purpose: Bacterial expression for structure determination; may not be full ORF
Depositing lab: Nicola Burgess-Brown. Depositing organization: University of Oxford.
Backbone
  Vector backbone: pNIC28-Bsa4
  Backbone manufacturer: SGC
  Vector type: Bacterial Expression
Growth in bacteria
  Bacterial resistance: Kanamycin, 50 μg/mL
  Growth temperature: 37°C
  Growth strain: Mach1 ;
  Copy number: High Copy
Gene/Insert
  Gene/Insert name: DDX3XA (alt names: DDX3X; gi|15080078; PDB:2I4I)
  Species: H. sapiens (human)
  Insert size (bp): 1345
  Mutation: See Comments
  GenBank ID: DDX3X gi|15080078
  Entrez Gene: DDX3X (a.k.a. CAP-Rf, DBX, DDX14, DDX3, HLP2, MRX102, MRXSSB)
  Tag / fusion protein: His6-TEV (N terminal on insert)
  Cloning method: Ligation Independent Cloning
  Sequencing primers: 5′ T7; 3′ T7-term
Terms and licenses: Academic/Nonprofit Terms; Industry Terms: Not Available to Industry
Depositor comments: http://www.thesgc.org/structures/2I4I/ Use BL21(DE3)-R3-pRARE2 strain for expression.
How to cite: DDX3XA was a gift from Nicola Burgess-Brown (Addgene plasmid # 42362 ; http://n2t.net/addgene:42362 ; RRID:Addgene_42362)
