[The description below was written by a language model from this plasmid's Addgene catalogue record.]
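Description:
DDX3XA is a bacterial expression plasmid built on the pNIC28-Bsa4 backbone from the Structural Genomics Consortium, made to produce recombinant human DDX3X protein for structure determination. It is maintained in E. coli as a high-copy plasmid under kanamycin selection. The record includes no feature table, so the origin of replication and the promoter are not explicitly stated. The listed sequencing primers (T7 forward and T7 terminator) indicate that the insert sits within a T7 promoter/terminator expression cassette. This agrees with the depositor's recommendation of a DE3-type, rare-codon-supplemented BL21 derivative for expression, since such strains supply T7 RNA polymerase.

The insert is a fragment of about 1.3 kb from human DDX3X, a DEAD-box RNA helicase, introduced by ligation-independent cloning. The record cautions that it may not be the full open reading frame, which is typical of constructs trimmed to a crystallisable domain boundary, and it is linked to a deposited crystal structure. The mutation field only points to the depositor comments, which list no specific changes, so any sequence differences from the reference are not defined in the record. The protein is expressed with an N-terminal hexahistidine tag followed by a TEV protease recognition site. This allows capture by immobilised metal affinity chromatography and then removal of the tag by TEV cleavage to give near-native protein. The construct is suited to producing purified DDX3X fragment for crystallography and related structural, biophysical or biochemical studies. Distribution is limited to academic and nonprofit users.
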