>Addgene plasmid #42362 | DDX3XA | depositor partial sequence | sequence record 57195 | DDX3XA sequence 1345 bps
CATATGCACCATCATCATCATCATTCTTCTGGTGTAGATCTGGGTACCGAGAACCTGTACTTCCAATCCA
TGGTTGAGGCAACAGGCAACAACTGTCCTCCACATATTGAAAGTTTCAGTGATGTTGAGATGGGAGAAAT
TATCATGGGAAACATTGAGCTTACTCGTTATACTCGCCCAACTCCAGTGCAAAAGCATGCTATTCCTATT
ATCAAAGAGAAAAGAGACTTGATGGCTTGTGCCCAAACAGGGTCTGGAAAAACTGCAGCATTTCTGTTGC
CCATCTTGAGTCAGATTTATTCAGATGGTCCAGGCGAGGCTTTGAGGGCCATGAAGGAAAATGGAAGGTA
TGGGCGCCGCAAACAATACCCAATCTCCTTGGTATTAGCACCAACGAGAGAGTTGGCAGTACAGATCTAC
GAGGAAGCCAGAAAATTTTCATACCGATCTAGAGTTCGTCCTTGCGTGGTTTATGGTGGTGCCGATATTG
GTCAGCAGATTCGAGACTTGGAACGTGGATGCCATTTGTTAGTAGCCACTCCAGGACGTCTAGTGGATAT
GATGGAAAGAGGAAAGATTGGATTAGACTTTTGCAAATACTTGGTGTTAGATGAAGCTGATCGGATGTTG
GATATGGGGTTTGAGCCTCAGATTCGTAGAATAGTCGAACAAGATACTATGCCTCCAAAGGGTGTCCGCC
ACACTATGATGTTTAGTGCTACTTTTCCTAAGGAAATACAGATGCTGGCTCGTGATTTCTTAGATGAATA
TATCTTCTTGGCTGTAGGAAGAGTTGGCTCTACCTCTGAAAACATCACACAGAAAGTAGTTTGGGTGGAA
GAATCAGACAAACGGTCATTTCTGCTTGACCTCCTAAATGCAACAGGCAAGGATTCACTGACCTTAGTGT
TTGTGGAGACCAAAAAGGGTGCAGATTCTCTGGAGGATTTCTTATACCATGAAGGATACGCATGTACCAG
CATCCATGGAGACCGTTCTCAGAGGGATAGAGAAGAGGCCCTTCACCAGTTCCGCTCAGGAAAAAGCCCA
ATTTTAGTGGCTACAGCAGTAGCAGCAAGAGGACTGGACATTTCAAATGTGAAACATGTTATCAATTTTG
ACTTGCCAAGTGATATTGAAGAATATGTACATCGTATTGGTCGTACGGGACGTGTAGGAAACCTTGGCCT
GGCAACCTCATTCTTTAACGAGAGGAACATAAATATTACTAAGGATTTGTTGGATCTTCTTGTTGAAGCT
AAACAAGAAGTGCCGTCTTGGTTAGAAAACATGGCTTATGAACACCACTACAAGGGTTGACAGTAAAGGT
GGATACGGATCCGAA
