>Addgene plasmid #42362 | DDX3XA | addgene partial sequence | sequence record 59387 | T7 5'-TAATACGACTCACTATAGGG-3'
CCTCTAGAAATAATTTTGTTTAACTTTAAGAAGGAGATATACATATGCACCATCATCATCATCATTCTTC
TGGTGTAGATCTGGGTACCGAGAACCTGTACTTCCAATCCATGGTTGAGGCAACAGGCAACAACTGTCCT
CCACATATTGAAAGTTTCAGTGATGTTGAGATGGGAGAAATTATCATGGGAAACATTGAGCTTACTCGTT
ATACTCGCCCAACTCCAGTGCAAAAGCATGCTATTCCTATTATCAAAGAGAAAAGAGACTTGATGGCTTG
TGCCCAAACAGGGTCTGGAAAAACTGCAGCATTTCTGTTGCCCATCTTGAGTCAGATTTATTCAGATGGT
CCAGGCGAGGCTTTGAGGGCCATGAAGGAAAATGGAAGGTATGGGCGCCGCAAACAATACCCAATCTCCT
TGGTATTAGCACCAACGAGAGAGTTGGCAGTACAGATCTACGAGGAAGCCAGAAAATTTTCATACCGATC
TAGAGTTCGTCCTTGCGTGGTTTATGGTGGTGCCGATATTGGTCAGCAGATTCGAGACTTGGAACGTGGA
TGCCATTTGTTAGTAGCCACTCCAGGACGTCTAGTGGATATGATGGAAAGAGGAAAGATTGGATTAGACT
TTTGCAAATACTTGGTGTTAGATGAAGCTGATCGGATGTTGGATATGGGGTTTGAGCCTCAGATTCGTAG
AATAGTCGAACAAGATACTATGCCTCCAAAGGGTGTCCGCCACACTATGATGTTTAGTGCTACTTTTCCT
AAGGAAATACAGATGCTGGCTCGTGATTTCTTAGATGAATATATCTTCTTGGCTGTAGGAAGAGTTGGCT
CTACCTCTGAAAACATCACACAGAAAGTAGTTTGGGTGGAAGAATCAGACAAACGGTCATTTCTGCTTGA
CCTCCTAAATGCAACAGGCAAGGATTCACTGACCTTAGTGTTTGTGGAGACCAAAA
